Addgene plasmid #193314: NAT-TET-OFF – ubiquitin – LEU – 4MYC
Purpose: Doxycycline-induced transcriptional regulation and Ubiquitin - LEU - 4xMYC N-terminal tagging. Ubiquitin is cleaved off, resulting in an unstable protein with an N-terminal leucine.
Depositing lab: Rob Mitra. Depositing organization: Washington University in Saint Louis. Publication: A Suite of New Strain Construction Vectors for Gene Expression Knockdown in Budding Yeast. Shively CA, Dong F, Mitra RD. ACS Synth Biol. 2023 Jan 17. doi: 10.1021/acssynbio.2c00547. PubMed 36650116.
Backbone
  Vector backbone: Unknown
  Total vector size (bp): 5237
  Vector type: Bacterial Expression
  Selectable markers: Nourseothricin
Growth in bacteria
  Bacterial resistance: Ampicillin, 100 μg/mL
  Growth temperature: 37°C
  Growth strain: DH5alpha
  Copy number: Unknown
Gene/Insert
  Gene/Insert name: Ubiquitin - Leucine - 4MYC N-terminal tagging
  Species: S. cerevisiae (budding yeast)
  Tag / fusion protein: 4MYC (N terminal on insert)
Terms and licenses: Academic/Nonprofit Terms; Industry Terms: Not Available to Industry
How to cite: NAT-TET-OFF – ubiquitin – LEU – 4MYC was a gift from Rob Mitra (Addgene plasmid # 193314 ; http://n2t.net/addgene:193314 ; RRID:Addgene_193314)
