[The description below was written by a language model from this plasmid's Addgene catalogue record and pLannotate feature annotations shown in this document.]
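Description:
NAT-TET-OFF – ubiquitin – LEU – 4MYC is a roughly 5.2 kb E. coli-propagated plasmid from a suite of strain-construction vectors for gene expression knockdown in budding yeast. The backbone is recorded as unknown, but the annotated features (pBluescript multiple cloning site fragments, flanking T7 and T3 promoters, lac promoter/operator, lacZα fragment, f1 ori) are typical of a pBluescript-type cloning vector. It is maintained in bacteria through a high-copy ColE1/pUC origin and ampicillin resistance. No yeast origin of replication or centromere is annotated, which fits use as a source of a cassette for modifying a chromosomal gene rather than as an episomal yeast vector, although the record does not spell out how the cassette is delivered.

The payload begins with a nourseothricin acetyltransferase marker driven by the Ashbya gossypii TEF promoter and terminator, giving nourseothricin selection in yeast. It is followed by an ADH1 terminator, which likely insulates the downstream unit from upstream transcription, and a tetracycline response element with seven tetO copies. Downstream lies a ubiquitin coding sequence and then Myc epitope repeats (4xMYC according to the catalogue, detected as a fragment of a 13xMyc array). No tetracycline transactivator gene is annotated, so it is presumably supplied by the host strain.

Placed at the 5′ end of a target gene, the cassette puts transcription under doxycycline control and fuses ubiquitin–Leu–4xMYC to the protein's N-terminus. Ubiquitin is cleaved off, exposing an N-terminal leucine that makes the protein unstable, as expected for a destabilising N-end rule residue. Transcriptional regulation combined with rapid protein turnover supports knockdown, and the Myc tags allow detection of the remaining protein.
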