Features (pLannotate 1.2.2; 20 found; start..end, strand, type, name):
    223..811     -  rep_origin     ori: high-copy-number ColE1/pMB1/pBR322/pUC origin of replication
    982..1842    -  CDS            AmpR: β-lactamase; bla; confers resistance to ampicillin, carbenicillin, and related antibiotics
   1843..1947    -  promoter       AmpR promoter: bla
   1974..2332    +  rep_origin     f1 ori (sequence partly withheld): f1 bacteriophage origin of replication; arrow indicates direction of (+) strand synthesis
   2434..2589    -  CDS            lacZα (fragment): LacZα fragment of β-galactosidase; lacZ fragment
   2597..2615    +  promoter       T7 promoter: promoter for bacteriophage T7 RNA polymerase
   2637..2834    -  terminator     TEF terminator: Ashbya gossypii TEF terminator
   2842..3406    -  CDS            NrsR (fragment): nourseothricin acetyltransferase; Streptomyces noursei nat1; confers resistance to nourseothricin
   3413..3756    -  promoter       TEF promoter: Ashbya gossypii TEF promoter
   3787..3974    +  terminator     ADH1 terminator: S. cerevisiae ADH1; transcription terminator for the S. cerevisiae alcohol dehydrogenase 1 (ADH1) gene
   4032..4302    +  protein_bind   tetracycline response element: contains seven copies of the tetracycline operator tetO tetracycline repressor TetR
   4490..4509    -  misc_feature   MCS (fragment): pBluescript multiple cloning site
   4510..4737    +  CDS            UBIQ_COPCO: Experimental evidence at protein level: Swiss-Prot protein existence level 1. Ubiquitin exists either covalently attached to another protein, or free (unanchored). When covalently bound, it is conjugated to target proteins via an isopeptide bond either as a monomer (monoubiquitin), a polymer linked via different Lys residues of the ubiquitin (polyubiquitin chains) or a linear polymer linked via the initiator Met of the ubiquitin (linear polyubiquitin chains). Polyubiquitin chains, when attached to a target protein, have different functions depending on the Lys residue of the ubiquitin that is
   4801..4911    +  CDS            13xMyc (fragment): 13 tandem Myc epitope tags
   4944..5004    -  misc_feature   MCS (fragment): pBluescript multiple cloning site
   5017..5035    -  promoter       T3 promoter: promoter for bacteriophage T3 RNA polymerase
   5080..5096    -  protein_bind   lac operator: The lac repressor binds to the lac operator to inhibit transcription in E. coli. This inhibition can be relieved by adding lactose or isopropyl-β-D-thiogalactopyranoside (IPTG). lac repressor encoded by lacI
   5104..5134    -  promoter       lac promoter: promoter for the E. coli lac operon
   5149..5170    -  protein_bind   CAP binding site: CAP binding activates transcription in the presence of cAMP. E. coli catabolite activator protein
   5183..40      -  CDS            lacI (fragment) (across the origin): lac repressor; lacI; The lac repressor binds to the lac operator to inhibit transcription in E. coli. This inhibition can be relieved by adding lactose or isopropyl-β-D-thiogalactopyranoside (IPTG).
>Addgene plasmid #193314 | NAT-TET-OFF – ubiquitin – LEU – 4MYC | addgene full sequence | sequence record 382366 | Addgene NGS Result
CGGCCAACGCGCGGGGAGAGGCGGTTTGCGTATTGGGCGCTCTTCCGCTTCCTCGCTCACTGACTCGCTG
CGCTCGGTCGTTCGGCTGCGGCGAGCGGTATCAGCTCACTCAAAGGCGGTAATACGGTTATCCACAGAAT
CAGGGGATAACGCAGGAAAGAACATGTGAGCAAAAGGCCAGCAAAAGGCCAGGAACCGTAAAAAGGCCGC
GTTGCTGGCGTTTTTCCATAGGCTCCGCCCCCCTGACGAGCATCACAAAAATCGACGCTCAAGTCAGAGG
TGGCGAAACCCGACAGGACTATAAAGATACCAGGCGTTTCCCCCTGGAAGCTCCCTCGTGCGCTCTCCTG
TTCCGACCCTGCCGCTTACCGGATACCTGTCCGCCTTTCTCCCTTCGGGAAGCGTGGCGCTTTCTCATAG
CTCACGCTGTAGGTATCTCAGTTCGGTGTAGGTCGTTCGCTCCAAGCTGGGCTGTGTGCACGAACCCCCC
GTTCAGCCCGACCGCTGCGCCTTATCCGGTAACTATCGTCTTGAGTCCAACCCGGTAAGACACGACTTAT
CGCCACTGGCAGCAGCCACTGGTAACAGGATTAGCAGAGCGAGGTATGTAGGCGGTGCTACAGAGTTCTT
GAAGTGGTGGCCTAACTACGGCTACACTAGAAGAACAGTATTTGGTATCTGCGCTCTGCTGAAGCCAGTT
ACCTTCGGAAAAAGAGTTGGTAGCTCTTGATCCGGCAAACAAACCACCGCTGGTAGCGGTGGTTTTTTTG
TTTGCAAGCAGCAGATTACGCGCAGAAAAAAAGGATCTCAAGAAGATCCTTTGATCTTTTCTACGGGGTC
TGACGCTCAGTGGAACGAAAACTCACGTTAAGGGATTTTGGTCATGAGATTATCAAAAAGGATCTTCACC
TAGATCCTTTTAAATTAAAAATGAAGTTTTAAATCAATCTAAAGTATATATGAGTAAACTTGGTCTGACA
GTTACCAATGCTTAATCAGTGAGGCACCTATCTCAGCGATCTGTCTATTTCGTTCATCCATAGTTGCCTG
ACTCCCCGTCGTGTAGATAACTACGATACGGGAGGGCTTACCATCTGGCCCCAGTGCTGCAATGATACCG
CGAGACCCACGCTCACCGGCTCCAGATTTATCAGCAATAAACCAGCCAGCCGGAAGGGCCGAGCGCAGAA
GTGGTCCTGCAACTTTATCCGCCTCCATCCAGTCTATTAATTGTTGCCGGGAAGCTAGAGTAAGTAGTTC
GCCAGTTAATAGTTTGCGCAACGTTGTTGCCATTGCTACAGGCATCGTGGTGTCACGCTCGTCGTTTGGT
ATGGCTTCATTCAGCTCCGGTTCCCAACGATCAAGGCGAGTTACATGATCCCCCATGTTGTGCAAAAAAG
CGGTTAGCTCCTTCGGTCCTCCGATCGTTGTCAGAAGTAAGTTGGCCGCAGTGTTATCACTCATGGTTAT
GGCAGCACTGCATAATTCTCTTACTGTCATGCCATCCGTAAGATGCTTTTCTGTGACTGGTGAGTACTCA
ACCAAGTCATTCTGAGAATAGTGTATGCGGCGACCGAGTTGCTCTTGCCCGGCGTCAATACGGGATAATA
CCGCGCCACATAGCAGAACTTTAAAAGTGCTCATCATTGGAAAACGTTCTTCGGGGCGAAAACTCTCAAG
GATCTTACCGCTGTTGAGATCCAGTTCGATGTAACCCACTCGTGCACCCAACTGATCTTCAGCATCTTTT
ACTTTCACCAGCGTTTCTGGGTGAGCAAAAACAGGAAGGCAAAATGCCGCAAAAAAGGGAATAAGGGCGA
CACGGAAATGTTGAATACTCATACTCTTCCTTTTTCAATATTATTGAAGCATTTATCAGGGTTATTGTCT
CATGAGCGGATACATATTTGAATGTATTTAGAAAAATAAACAAATAGGGGTTCCGCGCACATTTCCCCGA
AAAGTGCCACCTG
[124 nt withheld, positions 1974-2097]
C
[91 nt withheld, positions 2099-2189]
A
[49 nt withheld, positions 2191-2239]
CCTTTGACGTTGGAGTCCACGTTCTTT
[37 nt withheld, positions 2267-2303]
ACCCTATCTCGGTCTATTCTTTTGATTTATAAGGGATTTTGCCGATTTCGGCCTATTGGTTAAAAAAATG
AGCTGATTTAACAAAAATTTAACGCGAATTTTAACAAAATATTAACGCTTACAATTTCCATTCGCCATTC
AGGCTGCGCAACTGTTGGGAAGGGCGATCGGTGCGGGCCTCTTCGCTATTACGCCAGCTGGCGAAAGGGG
GATGTGCTGCAAGGCGATTAAGTTGGGTAACGCCAGGGTTTTCCCAGTCACGACGTTGTAAAACGACGGC
CAGTGAGCGCGCGTAATACGACTCACTATAGGGCGAATTGGGTACCGGGCCCACAGTATAGCGACCAGCA
TTCACATACGATTGACGCATGATATTACTTTCTGCGCACTTAACTTCGCATCTGGGCAGATGATGTCGAG
GCGAAAAAAAATATAAATCACGCTAACATTTGATTAAAATAGAACAACTACAATATAAAAAAACTATACA
AATGACAAGTTCTTGAAAACAAGAATCTTTTTATTGTCAGTACTGATTAGGGGCAGGGCATGCTCATGTA
GAGCGCCTGCTCGCCGTCCGAGGCGGTGCCGTCGTACAGGGCGGTGTCCAGGCCGCAGAGGGTGAACCCC
ATCCGCCGGTACGCGTGGATCGCCGGTGCGTTGACGTTGGTGACCTCCAGCCAGAGGTGCCCGGCACCCC
GCTCGCGGGCGAACTCCGTCGCGAGCCCCATCAACGCGCGCCCGACCCCGTGCCCCCGGTGCTCCGGGGC
GACCTCGATGTCCTCGACGGTCAGCCGGCGGTTCCAGCCGGAGTACGAGACGACCACGAAGCCCGCCAGG
TCGCCGTCGTCCCCGTACGCGACGAACGTCCGAGAGTCCGGGTCGCCGTCCTCCCCGTCGTCCGATTCGT
CGTCCGATTCGTCGTCGGGGAACACCTTGGTCAGGGGCGGGTCCACCGGCACCTCCCGCAGGGTGAAGCC
GTCCCCGGTGGCGGTGACGCGGAAGACGGTGTCGGTGGTGAAGGACCCATCCAGTGCCTCGATGGCCTCG
GCGTCCCCCGGGACACTGGTGCGGTACCGGTAAGCCGTGTCGTCAAGAGTGGTACCCATGGTTGTTTATG
TTCGGATGTGATGTGAGAACTGTATCCTAGCAAGATTTTAAAAGGAAGTATATGAAAGAAGAACCTCAGT
GGCAAATCCTAACCTTTTATATTTCTCTACAGGGGCGCGGCGTGGGGACAATTCAACGCGTCTGTGAGGG
GAGCGTTTCCCTGCTCGCAGGTCTGCAGCGAGGAGCCGTAATTTTTGCTTCGCGCCGTGCGGCCATCAAA
ATGTATGGATGCAAATGATTATACATGGGGATGTATGGGCTAAATGTACGGGCGACAGTCACATCATGCC
CCTGAGCTGCGCACGTCAAGACTGTCAAGGAGGGTATTCTGGGCCTCCATGTCTCTCGAGTAATTCGCGC
CACTTCTAAATAAGCGAATTTCTTATGATTTATGATTTTTATTATTAAATAAGTTATAAAAAAAATAAGT
GTATACAAATTTTAAAGTGACTCTTAGGTTTTAAAACGAAAATTCTTATTCTTGAGTAACTCTTTCCTGT
AGGTCAGGTTGCTTTCTCAGGTATAGTATGAGGTCGCTCTTATTGACCACACCTCTACCGGCAGATCCGC
TAGGGATAACAGGGTAATATAGATCAATTCCTCGATCGAGTTTACCACTCCCTATCAGTGATAGAGAAAA
GTGAAAGTCGAGTTTACCACTCCCTATCAGTGATAGAGAAAAGTGAAAGTCGAGTTTACCACTCCCTATC
AGTGATAGAGAAAAGTGAAAGTCGAGTTTACCACTCCCTATCAGTGATAGAGAAAAGTGAAAGTCGAGTT
TACCACTCCCTATCAGTGATAGAGAAAAGTGAAAGTCGAGTTTACCACTCCCTATCAGTGATAGAGAAAA
GTGAAAGTCGAGTTTACCACTCCCTATCAGTGATAGAGAAAAGTGAAAGTCGAGCTCGGTACCCTATGGC
ATGCATGTGCTCTGTATGTATATAAAACTCTTGTTTTCTTCTTTTCTCTAAATATTCTTTCCTTATACAT
TAGGTCCTTTGTAGCATAAATTACTATACTTCTATAGACACGCAAACACAAATACACACACTAAATTACC
GGATCAATTCGGGGGATCGACGGTATCGATAAGCTTATGCAAATTTTCGTCAAGACTTTAACCGGTAAGA
CTATTACCCTGGAAGTTGAATCTTCTGACACTATTGACAATGTCAAGTCCAAGATCCAAGACAAGGAAGG
TATTCCACCTGACCAACAAAGATTGATCTTTGCTGGTAAGCAATTGGAAGATGGTAGAACTTTGTCCGAC
TACAACATCCAAAAGGAATCTACTCTACACTTGGTCTTGAGATTGAGAGGTGGTTTGAAGCTTACCATGG
CAGAGCAGAAGCTGATTAGTGAGGAAGATTTGCGGGGATCCTCTAGAGGTGAACAAAAGTTGATTTCTGA
AGAAGATTTGAACGGTGAACAAAAGCTAATCTCCGAGGAAGACTTGAACGGTGAACAAAAATTAATCTCA
GAAGAAGACTTGAACGGATCCTCTAGAGTTCCAGATTACGCTGCTCAGTGCGAATTCCTGCAGCCCGGGG
GATCCACTAGTTCTAGAGCGGCCGCCACCGCGGTGGAGCTCCAGCTTTTGTTCCCTTTAGTGAGGGTTAA
TTGCGCGCTTGGCGTAATCATGGTCATAGCTGTTTCCTGTGTGAAATTGTTATCCGCTCACAATTCCACA
CAACATACGAGCCGGAAGCATAAAGTGTAAAGCCTGGGGTGCCTAATGAGTGAGCTAACTCACATTAATT
GCGTTGCGCTCACTGCCCGCTTTCCAGTCGGGAAACCTGTCGTGCCAGCTGCATTAATGAAT
